>Addgene plasmid #211109 | pBiT3.1-N_PRPF4:1-522 | addgene full sequence | sequence record 425964 | Addgene NGS Result
AAGACGCGTTAATTAAGACGTCGGCAGTGAAAAAAATGCTTTATTTGTGAAATTTGTGATGCTATTGCTT
TATTTGTAACCATTATAAGCTGCAATAAACAAGTTAACAACAACAATTGCATTCATTTTATGTTTCAGGT
TCAGGGGGAGGTGTGGGAGGTTTTTTAAAGCAAGTAAAACCTCTACAAATGTGGTATGGCTGATTATGAT
CCGCGGCCGCAATACGTCGACGTTATCAGCTGACTTCGTACGAGAGCCTAGGATTATGGCGCGCCACTAG
TTATTAATAGTAATCAATTACGGGGTCATTAGTTCATAGCCCATATATGGAGTTCCGCGTTACATAACTT
ACGGTAAATGGCCCGCCTGGCTGACCGCCCAACGACCCCCGCCCATTGACGTCAATAATGACGTATGTTC
CCATAGTAACGCCAATAGGGACTTTCCATTGACGTCAATGGGTGGAGTATTTACGGTAAACTGCCCACTT
GGCAGTACATCAAGTGTATCATATGCCAAGTCCGCCCCCTATTGACGTCAATGACGGTAAATGGCCCGCC
TGGCATTATGCCCAGTACATGACCTTACGGGACTTTCCTACTTGGCAGTACATCTACGTATTAGTCATCG
CTATTACCATGGTGATGCGGTTTTGGCAGTACACCAATGGGCGTGGATAGCGGTTTGACTCACGGGGATT
TCCAAGTCTCCACCCCATTGACGTCAATGGGAGTTTGTTTTGGCACCAAAATCAACGGGACTTTCCAAAA
TGTCGTAATAACCCCGCCCCGTTGACGCAAATGGGCGGTAGGCGTGTACGGTGGGAGGTCTATATAAGCA
GAGCTGGTTTAGTGAACCGTCAGATCACTAGAATCTTTATTGCGGTAGTTTATCACAGTTAAATTGCTAA
CGCAGTCAGTGCTTCTGACACAACAGTCTCGAACTTAAGCTGCAGAAGTTGGTCGTGAGGCACTGGGCAG
GTAAGTATCAAGGTTACAAGACAGGTTTAAGGAGACCAATAGAAACTGGGCTTGTCGAGACAGAGAAGAC
TCTTGCGTTTCTGATAGGCACCTATTGGTCTTACTGACATCCACTTTGCCTTTCTCTCCACAGGTGTCCA
CTCCCAGTTCAATTACAGCTCTTAAGGCTAGAGTATTAATACGACTCACTATAGGGGTTAGCGATCGCCA
TGGTGAGCGGCTGGCGGCTGTTCAAGAAGATTAGCGGGAGCTCCGGTGGCTCGAGCGGTATGGCTTCCTC
GCGAGCCTCTTCCACGCAGGCAACCAAAACTAAAGCACCCGACGACTTAGTTGCTCCGGTCGTGAAGAAA
CCACACATCTATTATGGAAGTTTGGAAGAGAAGGAGAGGGAGCGTCTGGCCAAAGGAGAGTCTGGGATTT
TGGGGAAAGACGGACTTAAAGCAGGGATCGAAGCTGGAAATATTAATATAACCTCTGGAGAAGTGTTTGA
AATTGAAGAGCATATCAGCGAGCGACAGGCAGAAGTATTGGCTGAGTTTGAGAGAAGGAAGCGAGCCCGG
CAGATCAATGTTTCCACAGATGACTCAGAGGTCAAAGCTTGCCTTAGAGCCTTGGGGGAACCCATCACAC
TTTTTGGAGAGGGTCCTGCTGAAAGAAGAGAAAGGTTAAGAAATATCCTCTCAGTTGTCGGTACTGATGC
CTTGAAAAAGACCAAAAAGGATGATGAGAAGTCTAAAAAGTCCAAAGAAGAGTATCAGCAAACCTGGTAT
CATGAAGGACCAAATAGCTTGAAGGTGGCAAGACTATGGATTGCTAATTATTCGTTGCCCAGGGCAATGA
AACGCTTGGAAGAGGCCCGACTCCATAAGGAGATTCCTGAGACAACAAGGACCTCCCAGATGCAAGAGCT
GCACAAGTCTCTCCGGTCTTTGAATAATTTTTGCAGTCAGATTGGGGATGATCGGCCTATCTCCTACTGT
CACTTTAGTCCCAATTCCAAGATGCTGGCCACAGCTTGTTGGAGTGGGCTTTGCAAGCTCTGGTCTGTTC
CTGATTGCAACCTCCTTCACACTCTTCGAGGGCATAACACAAATGTAGGAGCAATTGTATTCCATCCCAA
ATCCACTGTCTCCTTGGACCCAAAAGATGTCAACCTGGCCTCTTGTGCGGCTGATGGCTCTGTGAAGCTT
TGGAGTCTCGACAGTGATGAACCAGTGGCAGATATTGAAGGCCATACAGTGCGTGTGGCGCGGGTAATGT
GGCATCCTTCAGGACGTTTCCTGGGCACCACCTGCTATGACCGTTCATGGCGCTTATGGGATTTGGAGGC
TCAAGAGGAGATCCTGCATCAGGAAGGCCATAGCATGGGTGTGTATGACATTGCCTTCCATCAAGATGGC
TCTTTGGCTGGCACTGGGGGACTGGATGCATTTGGTCGAGTTTGGGACCTACGCACAGGACGTTGTATCA
TGTTCTTAGAAGGCCACCTGAAAGAAATCTATGGAATAAATTTCTCCCCCAATGGCTATCACATTGCAAC
CGGCAGTGGTGACAACACCTGCAAAGTGTGGGACCTCCGACAGCGGCGTTGCGTCTACACCATCCCTGCT
CATCAGAACTTAGTGACTGGTGTCAAGTTTGAGCCTATCCATGGGAACTTCTTGCTTACTGGTGCCTATG
ATAACACAGCCAAGATCTGGACGCACCCAGGCTGGTCCCCGCTGAAGACTCTGGCTGGCCACGAAGGCAA
AGTGATGGGCCTAGATATTTCTTCCGATGGGCAGCTCATAGCCACTTGCTCATATGACAGGACCTTCAAG
CTGTGGATGGCTGAATAATCTAGAGGTCAAGCTTCGGGGGTTTAAACCTGCAGGCATGCAAGCTGATTTG
GCTGCTGCCACCGCTGAGCAAGGCCGCTTCGAGCAGACATGATAAGATACATTGATGAGTTTGGACAAAC
CACAACTAGAATGCAGTGAAAAAAATGCTTTATTTGTGAAATTTGTGATGCTATTGCTTTATTTGTAACC
ATTATAAGCTGCAATAAACAAGTTAACAACAACAATTGCATTCATTTTATGTTTCAGGTTCAGGGGGAGA
TGTGGGAGGTTTTTTTAAGCAAGTAAAACCTCTACAAATGTGGTAAAATCTTAATTAAGACTTCTAATAT
AACTTCGTATAGCATACATTATACGAAGTTATGGTTCCACTGTTGACAATTAATCATCGGCATAGTATAT
CGGCATAGTATAATACGACAAGGTGAGGAACTAAACCCAGGAGGCAGATCATGATTGAACAAGATGGATT
GCACGCAGGTTCTCCGGCCGCTTGGGTGGAGAGGCTATTCGGCTATGACTGGGCACAACAGACAATCGGC
TGCTCTGATGCCGCCGTGTTCCGGCTGTCAGCGCAGGGGCGCCCGGTTCTTTTTGTCAAGACCGACCTGT
CCGGTGCCCTGAATGAACTGCAGGACGAGGCAGCGCGGCTATCGTGGCTGGCCACGACGGGCGTTCCTTG
CGCAGCTGTGCTCGACGTTGTCACTGAAGCGGGAAGGGACTGGCTGCTATTGGGCGAAGTGCCGGGGCAG
GATCTCCTGTCATCTCACCTTGCTCCTGCCGAGAAAGTATCCATCATGGCTGATGCAATGCGGCGGCTGC
ATACGCTTGATCCGGCTACCTGCCCATTCGACCACCAAGCGAAACATCGCATCGAGCGAGCACGTACTCG
GATGGAAGCCGGTCTTGTCGATCAGGATGATCTGGACGAAGAGCATCAGGGGCTCGCGCCAGCCGAACTG
TTCGCCAGGCTCAAGGCGCGCATGCCCGACGGCGAGGATCTCGTCGTGACCCATGGCGATGCCTGCTTGC
CGAATATCATGGTGGAAAATGGCCGCTTTTCTGGATTCATCGACTGTGGCCGGCTGGGTGTGGCGGACCG
CTATCAGGACATAGCGTTGGCTACCCGTGATATTGCTGAAGAGCTTGGCGGCGAATGGGCTGACCGCTTC
CTCGTGCTTTACGGTATCGCCGCTCCCGATTCGCAGCGCATCGCCTTCTATCGCCTTCTTGACGAGTTCT
TCTGATTCGAAATGACCGACCAAGCGACGCCCAACCGGTATCAGCTCACTCAAAGGCGGTAATACGGTTA
TCCACAGAATCAGGGGATAACGCAGGAAAGAACATGTGAGCAAAAGGCCAGCAAAAGGCCAGGAACCGTA
AAAAGGCCGCGTTGCTGGCGTTTTTCCATAGGCTCCGCCCCCCTGACGAGCATCACAAAAATCGACGCTC
AAGTCAGAGGTGGCGAAACCCGACAGGACTATAAAGATACCAGGCGTTTCCCCCTGGAAGCTCCCTCGTG
CGCTCTCCTGTTCCGACCCTGCCGCTTACCGGATACCTGTCCGCCTTTCTCCCTTCGGGAAGCGTGGCGC
TTTCTCATAGCTCACGCTGTAGGTATCTCAGTTCGGTGTAGGTCGTTCGCTCCAAGCTGGGCTGTGTGCA
CGAACCCCCCGTTCAGCCCGACCGCTGCGCCTTATCCGGTAACTATCGTCTTGAGTCCAACCCGGTAAGA
CACGACTTATCGCCACTGGCAGCAGCCACTGGTAACAGGATTAGCAGAGCGAGGTATGTAGGCGGTGCTA
CAGAGTTCTTGAAGTGGTGGCCTAACTACGGCTACACTAGAAGGACAGTATTTGGTATCTGCGCTCTGCT
GAAGCCAGTTACCTTCGGAAAAAGAGTTGGTAGCTCTTGATCCGGCAAACAAACCACCGCTGGTAGCGGT
GGTTTTTTTGTTTGCAAGCAGCAGATTACGCGCAGAAAAAAAGGATTTCAAGAAGATCCTTTGATCTTTT
CTACGGGGTCTGACGCTCAGTGGAACGAAAACTCACGTTAAGGGATTTTGGTCATGAGATTATCAAAAAG
GATCTTCACCTAGATCCTTTTATAGTCCGGAATCGTCACACAAAAAACCAACACACAGATGTAATGAAAA
TAAAGATATTTTATTGCGGCCATCGTGATGGCTAGAGTTTAGCCCTCCCACACATAACCAGAGGGCAGCA
ATTCACGAATCCCAACTGCCGTCGGCTGTCCATCACTGTCCTTCACTATGGCTTTGATCCCAGGATGCAG
ATCGAGAAGCACCTGTCGGCACCGTCCGCAGGGGCTCAAGATGCCCCTGTTCTCATTTCCGATCGCGACG
ATACAAGTCAGGTTGCCAGCTGCCGCAGCAGCAGCAGTGCCCAGCACCACGAGTTCTGCACAAGGTCCCC
CAGTAAAATGATATACATTGACACCAGTGAAGATGCGGCCGTCGCTAGAGAGAGCTGCGCTGGCGACGCT
GTAGTCTTCAGAGATGGGGATGCTGTTGATTGTAGCCGTTGCTCTTTCAATGAGGGTGGATTCTTCTTGA
GACAAAGGCTTGGCCATGGTGGCGCTAGTGTCAGAAGAATCGAGCTTTTTGCAAAAGCCTAGGCCTCCAA
AAAAGCCTCCTCACTACTTCTGGAATAGCTCAGAGGCCGAGGCGGCCTCGGCCTCTGCATAAATAAAAAA
AATTAGTCAGCCATGGGGCGGAGAATGGGCGGAACTGGGCGGAGTTAGGGGCGGGATGGGCGGAGTTAGG
GGCGGGACTATGGTTGCTGACTAATTGAGATGCATGCTTTGCATACTTCTGCCTGCTGGGGAGCCTGGGG
ACTTTCCACACCTGGTTGCTGACTAATTGAGATGCATGCTTTGCATACTTCTGCCTGCTGGGGAGCCTGG
GGACTTTCCACACCCTAACTGACACACATTCCACAGCTGGTTCTTTCCGCCTCAGAAGGTACCTAACCAA
GTTCCTCTTTCAGAGGTTATTTCAGGCCATGGTGCTGCGC
Features (pLannotate 1.2.2; 17 found; start..end, strand, type, name):
     24..105     -  polyA_signal   SV40 poly(A) signal: SV40 polyadenylation signal
    128..211     -  CDS            large T antigen (fragment): large T antigen from SV40 (simian virus 40)
    276..641     +  enhancer       CMV enhancer: human cytomegalovirus immediate early enhancer
    643..842     +  promoter       CMV promoter: human cytomegalovirus (CMV) immediate early promoter
    981..1113    +  intron         chimeric intron: chimera between introns from human β-globin and immunoglobulin heavy chain genes
   1157..1175    +  promoter       T7 promoter: promoter for bacteriophage T7 RNA polymerase
   1274..2815    +  CDS            PRPF4: PRP4_HUMAN - Also known as PRP4. Experimental evidence at protein level: Swiss-Prot protein existence level 1. Plays role in pre-mRNA splicing as component of the U4/U6-U5 tri-snRNP complex that is involved in spliceosome assembly, and as component of the precatalytic spliceosome (spliceosome B complex). From Homo sapiens (Human).
   2846..2864    +  misc_feature   MCS (fragment): pUC18/19 multiple cloning site
   2913..3034    -  polyA_signal   SV40 poly(A) signal: SV40 polyadenylation signal
   3057..3125    -  CDS            large T antigen (fragment): large T antigen from SV40 (simian virus 40)
   3149..3182    +  protein_bind   loxP: Cre-mediated recombination occurs in the 8-bp core sequence (GCATACAT). Cre recombinase
   3192..3239    +  promoter       EM7 promoter: synthetic bacterial promoter&nbsp
   3271..4062    +  CDS            neo: KKA2_KLEPN - Also known as kan, nptII. Experimental evidence at protein level: Swiss-Prot protein existence level 1. Resistance to kanamycin, neomycin, paromomycin, ribostamycin, butirosin and gentamicin B. From Klebsiella pneumoniae.
   4223..4811    -  rep_origin     ori: high-copy-number ColE1/pMB1/pBR322/pUC origin of replication
   4937..4985    -  polyA_signal   poly(A) signal: synthetic polyadenylation signal
   5009..5407    -  CDS            BSD: blasticidin S deaminase; Aspergillus terreus BSD; confers resistance to blasticidin
   5438..5795    -  promoter       SV40 promoter: SV40 enhancer and early promoter
