[The description below was written by a language model from this plasmid's Addgene catalogue record and pLannotate feature annotations shown in this document.]
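Description:
pBiT3.1-N_PRPF4:1-522 is a mammalian expression plasmid built on the Promega pBiT3.1-N backbone, carrying wild-type, full-length human PRPF4 (residues M1–E522, a 1,566 bp insert derived from a Mammalian Gene Collection clone). PRPF4 is a WD40-repeat component of the U4/U6-U5 tri-snRNP that takes part in spliceosome assembly. The coding sequence was inserted by ligation-independent cloning between XhoI and XbaI sites that remain intact. It is fused at its N terminus to the short HiBiT peptide followed by a flexible glycine/serine linker. Transcription is driven by the CMV immediate-early enhancer and promoter, followed by a chimeric β-globin/immunoglobulin intron that improves mRNA processing, and it terminates at an SV40 polyadenylation signal. A T7 promoter lies just upstream of the open reading frame and is the listed 5′ sequencing primer site.

The plasmid replicates in E. coli at high copy from a ColE1/pUC-type origin and is selected with kanamycin through the neo (nptII) gene, which the feature table places behind a bacterial EM7 promoter next to a single loxP site. The catalogue lists neomycin/G418 as the mammalian selectable marker. However, the annotated sequence shows no eukaryotic promoter directly upstream of neo, and it does show a separate SV40 promoter–blasticidin S deaminase–synthetic poly(A) cassette. The record does not resolve this difference.

HiBiT is a small peptide that complements the LgBiT polypeptide to reconstitute NanoLuc-type luciferase activity, allowing luminescent quantification of the tagged protein in cells or lysates. The construct was deposited as part of a study evaluating the ligandability of WD40-repeat proteins, but the record does not describe the specific assays.
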