Addgene plasmid #211109: pBiT3.1-N_PRPF4:1-522
Purpose: Mammalian expression of full-length human PRPF4. N-terminal HiBiT tag.
Depositing lab: Cheryl Arrowsmith. Depositing organization: University of Toronto. Publication: A Target Class Ligandability Evaluation of WD40 Repeat-Containing Proteins. Ackloo S, Li F, Szewczyk M, Seitova A, Loppnau P, Zeng H, Xu J, Ahmad S, Arnautova YA, Baghaie AJ, Beldar S, Bolotokova A, Centrella PA, Chau I, Clark MA, Cuozzo JW, Dehghani-Tafti S, Disch JS, Dong A, Dumas A, Feng JA, Ghiabi P, Gibson E, Gilmer J, Goldman B, Green SR, Guie MA, Guilinger JP, Harms N, Herasymenko O, Houliston S, Hutchinson A, Kearnes S, Keefe AD, Kimani SW, Kramer T, Kutera M, Kwak HA, Lento C, Li Y, Liu J, Loup J, Machado RAC, Mulhern CJ, Perveen S, Righetto GL, Riley P, Shrestha S, Sigel EA, Silva M, Sintchak MD, Slakman BL, Taylor RD, Thompson J, Torng W, Underkoffler C, von Rechenberg M, Walsh RT, Watson I, Wilson DJ, Wolf E, Yadav M, Yazdi AK, Zhang J, Zhang Y, Santhakumar V, Edwards AM, Barsyte-Lovejoy D, Schapira M, Brown PJ, Halabelian L, Arrowsmith CH. J Med Chem. 2025 Jan 23;68(2):1092-1112. doi: 10.1021/acs.jmedchem.4c02010. Epub 2024 Nov 4. PubMed 39495097.
Backbone
  Vector backbone: pBiT3.1-N
  Backbone manufacturer: Promega
  Vector type: Mammalian Expression
  Selectable markers: Neomycin (select with G418)
Growth in bacteria
  Bacterial resistance: Kanamycin, 50 μg/mL
  Growth temperature: 37°C
  Growth strain: DH5alpha
  Copy number: High Copy
Gene/Insert
  Gene/Insert name: PRPF4:M1-E522
  Species: H. sapiens (human)
  Insert size (bp): 1566
  Mutation: wild type
  Entrez Gene: PRPF4 (a.k.a. HPRP4, HPRP4P, PRP4, Prp4p, RP70, SNRNP60)
  Promoter: CMV
  Tag / fusion protein: MVSGWRLFKKISGSSGGSSG (N terminal on insert)
  Cloning method: Ligation Independent Cloning
  Sequencing primers: 5′ T7; 3′ TTGCTCAGCGGTGGCAGCAG
Resource information
  A portion of this plasmid was derived from a plasmid made by: Mammalian Gene Collection (BC001588)
Terms and licenses: Academic/Nonprofit Terms; Industry Terms: Not Available to Industry
Depositor comments: 5' Cloning Site: Xho1 (not destroyed), 3' Cloning Site: Xba1 (not destroyed).
How to cite: pBiT3.1-N_PRPF4:1-522 was a gift from Cheryl Arrowsmith (Addgene plasmid # 211109 ; http://n2t.net/addgene:211109 ; RRID:Addgene_211109)
