>Addgene plasmid #211109 | pBiT3.1-N_PRPF4:1-522 | depositor partial sequence | sequence record 411698 | Insert sequence
ATGGCTTCCTCGCGAGCCTCTTCCACGCAGGCAACCAAAACTAAAGCACCCGACGACTTAGTTGCTCCGG
TCGTGAAGAAACCACACATCTATTATGGAAGTTTGGAAGAGAAGGAGAGGGAGCGTCTGGCCAAAGGAGA
GTCTGGGATTTTGGGGAAAGACGGACTTAAAGCAGGGATCGAAGCTGGAAATATTAATATAACCTCTGGA
GAAGTGTTTGAAATTGAAGAGCATATCAGCGAGCGACAGGCAGAAGTATTGGCTGAGTTTGAGAGAAGGA
AGCGAGCCCGGCAGATCAATGTTTCCACAGATGACTCAGAGGTCAAAGCTTGCCTTAGAGCCTTGGGGGA
ACCCATCACACTTTTTGGAGAGGGTCCTGCTGAAAGAAGAGAAAGGTTAAGAAATATCCTCTCAGTTGTC
GGTACTGATGCCTTGAAAAAGACCAAAAAGGATGATGAGAAGTCTAAAAAGTCCAAAGAAGAGTATCAGC
AAACCTGGTATCATGAAGGACCAAATAGCTTGAAGGTGGCAAGACTATGGATTGCTAATTATTCGTTGCC
CAGGGCAATGAAACGCTTGGAAGAGGCCCGACTCCATAAGGAGATTCCTGAGACAACAAGGACCTCCCAG
ATGCAAGAGCTGCACAAGTCTCTCCGGTCTTTGAATAATTTTTGCAGTCAGATTGGGGATGATCGGCCTA
TCTCCTACTGTCACTTTAGTCCCAATTCCAAGATGCTGGCCACAGCTTGTTGGAGTGGGCTTTGCAAGCT
CTGGTCTGTTCCTGATTGCAACCTCCTTCACACTCTTCGAGGGCATAACACAAATGTAGGAGCAATTGTA
TTCCATCCCAAATCCACTGTCTCCTTGGACCCAAAAGATGTCAACCTGGCCTCTTGTGCGGCTGATGGCT
CTGTGAAGCTTTGGAGTCTCGACAGTGATGAACCAGTGGCAGATATTGAAGGCCATACAGTGCGTGTGGC
GCGGGTAATGTGGCATCCTTCAGGACGTTTCCTGGGCACCACCTGCTATGACCGTTCATGGCGCTTATGG
GATTTGGAGGCTCAAGAGGAGATCCTGCATCAGGAAGGCCATAGCATGGGTGTGTATGACATTGCCTTCC
ATCAAGATGGCTCTTTGGCTGGCACTGGGGGACTGGATGCATTTGGTCGAGTTTGGGACCTACGCACAGG
ACGTTGTATCATGTTCTTAGAAGGCCACCTGAAAGAAATCTATGGAATAAATTTCTCCCCCAATGGCTAT
CACATTGCAACCGGCAGTGGTGACAACACCTGCAAAGTGTGGGACCTCCGACAGCGGCGTTGCGTCTACA
CCATCCCTGCTCATCAGAACTTAGTGACTGGTGTCAAGTTTGAGCCTATCCATGGGAACTTCTTGCTTAC
TGGTGCCTATGATAACACAGCCAAGATCTGGACGCACCCAGGCTGGTCCCCGCTGAAGACTCTGGCTGGC
CACGAAGGCAAAGTGATGGGCCTAGATATTTCTTCCGATGGGCAGCTCATAGCCACTTGCTCATATGACA
GGACCTTCAAGCTGTGGATGGCTGAA
